Addgene plasmid #32703: pMSCV-loxp-dsRed-loxp-3xHA-Puro-WPRE
Purpose: (Empty Backbone)
Depositing lab: Hans Clevers. Depositing organization: Hubrecht Institute. Publication: Controlled gene expression in primary Lgr5 organoid cultures. Koo BK, Stange DE, Sato T, Karthaus W, Farin HF, Huch M, van Es JH, Clevers H. Nat Methods. 2011 Dec 4. doi: 10.1038/nmeth.1802. PubMed 22138822.
Backbone
  Vector backbone: MSCV
  Backbone manufacturer: Clontech
  Backbone size (bp): 6295
  Vector type: Mammalian Expression, Retroviral, Cre/Lox
  Selectable markers: Puromycin
  Tag / fusion protein: 3x HA tags (C terminal on backbone)
Growth in bacteria
  Bacterial resistance: Ampicillin, 100 μg/mL
  Growth temperature: 37°C
  Growth strain: Stbl3
  Growth instructions: The depositor notes that XL1-Blue is also ok for general purpose use.
  Copy number: Unknown
Terms and licenses: Academic/Nonprofit Terms; Industry Terms: Not Available to Industry
How to cite: pMSCV-loxp-dsRed-loxp-3xHA-Puro-WPRE was a gift from Hans Clevers (Addgene plasmid # 32703 ; http://n2t.net/addgene:32703 ; RRID:Addgene_32703)
