[The description below was written by a language model from this plasmid's Addgene catalogue record and pLannotate feature annotations shown in this document.]
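Description:
pMSCV-loxp-dsRed-loxp-3xHA-Puro-WPRE is an empty-backbone gammaretroviral expression vector built on the MSCV backbone and designed for Cre-controlled transgene expression in mammalian cells. The depositor sequence is 7,889 nt. In bacteria it is maintained through a high-copy ColE1/pUC-type origin and selected with ampicillin via the β-lactamase gene. The remaining bacterial annotations (lac promoter/operator and fragments of lacI, lacZα, rop, bom and TcR) are cloning-history remnants rather than functional modules.

The retroviral unit is bounded by murine embryonic stem cell virus 5' and 3' LTRs and carries the MESV Ψ packaging signal with a truncated, start-codon-less gag segment, which allows the transcript to be packaged when viral proteins are supplied in trans. No separate promoter is annotated upstream of the first cassette, so it is presumably driven by the 5' LTR. Downstream of Ψ/gag lies a DsRed-Express2 coding sequence flanked by two loxP sites in the same orientation. The catalogue lists a 3xHA tag, C-terminal on the backbone, although the feature table does not annotate it. The unannotated gap between the second loxP and the PGK promoter is the likely position of the tag and the cloning site, but the record does not state this explicitly.

In this arrangement transduced cells fluoresce red until Cre excises the dsRed cassette, bringing an inserted, HA-tagged gene of interest under LTR control. A mouse PGK promoter independently drives puromycin N-acetyltransferase for selection of transduced cells, and a WPRE ahead of the 3' LTR enhances transcript stability and expression. The associated publication concerns controlled gene expression in primary Lgr5 organoid cultures.
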