Features (pLannotate 1.2.2; 22 found; start..end, strand, type, name):
    579..920     +  misc_feature   MESV Ψ: packaging signal of murine embryonic stem cell virus
    987..1403    +  CDS            gag (truncated): truncated Moloney murine leukemia virus (MMLV) gag gene lacking the start codon
   1437..1470    +  protein_bind   loxP: Cre-mediated recombination occurs in the 8-bp core sequence (GCATACAT). Cre recombinase
   1505..2182    +  CDS            DsRed-Express2: noncytotoxic tetrameric variant of DsRed fluorescent protein (Strack et al., 2008) mammalian codon-optimized
   2207..2240    +  protein_bind   loxP: Cre-mediated recombination occurs in the 8-bp core sequence (GCATACAT). Cre recombinase
   2417..2916    +  promoter       PGK promoter: mouse phosphoglycerate kinase 1 promoter
   2937..3536    +  CDS            PuroR: puromycin N-acetyltransferase; pac from Streptomyces alboniger; confers resistance to puromycin
   3606..4194    +  misc_feature   WPRE: woodchuck hepatitis virus posttranscriptional regulatory element
   4251..4765    +  LTR            3' LTR: 3' long terminal repeat from murine embryonic stem cell virus
   4958..4974    -  protein_bind   lac operator: The lac repressor binds to the lac operator to inhibit transcription in E. coli. This inhibition can be relieved by adding lactose or isopropyl-β-D-thiogalactopyranoside (IPTG). lac repressor encoded by lacI
   4982..5012    -  promoter       lac promoter: promoter for the E. coli lac operon
   5027..5048    -  protein_bind   CAP binding site: CAP binding activates transcription in the presence of cAMP. E. coli catabolite activator protein
   5061..5153    -  CDS            lacI (fragment): lac repressor; lacI; The lac repressor binds to the lac operator to inhibit transcription in E. coli. This inhibition can be relieved by adding lactose or isopropyl-β-D-thiogalactopyranoside (IPTG).
   5336..5924    -  rep_origin     ori: high-copy-number ColE1/pMB1/pBR322/pUC origin of replication
   6095..6955    -  CDS            AmpR: β-lactamase; bla; confers resistance to ampicillin, carbenicillin, and related antibiotics
   6956..7060    -  promoter       AmpR promoter: bla
   7155..7190    +  CDS            rop (fragment): Rop protein, which maintains plasmids at low copy number; rop
   7292..7391    +  misc_feature   bom (fragment): basis of mobility region from pBR322
   7397..7546    -  CDS            lacZα (fragment): LacZα fragment of β-galactosidase; lacZ fragment
   7546..7747    -  CDS            TcR (fragment): tetracycline efflux protein; tet; confers resistance to tetracycline
   7748..7846    +  CDS            env (fragment): murine leukemia virus gPr80 envelope polyprotein precursor; env; proteolytically cleaved into gp70SU and p15TM subunits
   7888..515     +  LTR            5' LTR (across the origin): 5' long terminal repeat from murine embryonic stem cell virus
>Addgene plasmid #32703 | pMSCV-loxp-dsRed-loxp-3xHA-Puro-WPRE | depositor full sequence | sequence record 173805 | pMSCV-loxp-dsRed-loxp-3xHA-Puro-WPRE sequence 7889 bps
TGAAAGACCCCACCTGTAGGTTTGGCAAGCTAGCTTAAGTAACGCCATTTTGCAAGGCATGGAAAATACA
TAACTGAGAATAGAGAAGTTCAGATCAAGGTTAGGAACAGAGAGACAGCAGAATATGGGCCAAACAGGAT
ATCTGTGGTAAGCAGTTCCTGCCCCGGCTCAGGGCCAAGAACAGATGGTCCCCAGATGCGGTCCCGCCCT
CAGCAGTTTCTAGAGAACCATCAGATGTTTCCAGGGTGCCCCAAGGACCTGAAATGACCCTGTGCCTTAT
TTGAACTAACCAATCAGTTCGCTTCTCGCTTCTGTTCGCGCGCTTCTGCTCCCCGAGCTCAATAAAAGAG
CCCACAACCCCTCACTCGGCGCGCCAGTCCTCCGATAGACTGCGTCGCCCGGGTACCCGTATTCCCAATA
AAGCCTCTTGCTGTTTGCATCCGAATCGTGGACTCGCTGATCCTTGGGAGGGTCTCCTCAGATTGATTGA
CTGCCCACCTCGGGGGTCTTTCATTTGGAGGTTCCACCGAGATTTGGAGACCCCTGCCCAGGGACCACCG
ACCCCCCCGCCGGGAGGTAAGCTGGCCAGCGGTCGTTTCGTGTCTGTCTCTGTCTTTGTGCGTGTTTGTG
CCGGCATCTAATGTTTGCGCCTGCGTCTGTACTAGTTAGCTAACTAGCTCTGTATCTGGCGGACCCGTGG
TGGAACTGACGAGTTCTGAACACCCGGCCGCAACCCTGGGAGACGTCCCAGGGACTTTGGGGGCCGTTTT
TGTGGCCCGACCTGAGGAAGGGAGTCGATGTGGAATCCGACCCCGTCAGGATATGTGGTTCTGGTAGGAG
ACGAGAACCTAAAACAGTTCCCGCCTCCGTCTGAATTTTTGCTTTCGGTTTGGAACCGAAGCCGCGCGTC
TTGTCTGCTGCAGCGCTGCAGCATCGTTCTGTGTTGTCTCTGTCTGACTGTGTTTCTGTATTTGTCTGAA
AATTAGGGCCAGACTGTTACCACTCCCTTAAGTTTGACCTTAGGTCACTGGAAAGATGTCGAGCGGATCG
CTCACAACCAGTCGGTAGATGTCAAGAAGAGACGTTGGGTTACCTTCTGCTCTGCAGAATGGCCAACCTT
TAACGTCGGATGGCCGCGAGACGGCACCTTTAACCGAGACCTCATCACCCAGGTTAAGATCAAGGTCTTT
TCACCTGGCCCGCATGGACACCCAGACCAGGTCCCCTACATCGTGACCTGGGAAGCCTTGGCTTTTGACC
CCCCTCCCTGGGTCAAGCCCTTTGTACACCCTAAGCCTCCGCCTCCTCTTCCTCCATCCGCCCCGTCTCT
CCCCCTTGAACCTCCTCGTTCGACCCCGCCTCGATCCTCCCTTTATCCAGCCCTCACTCCTTCTCTAGGC
GCCGGAATTAGATCACTAGTCCAGTGTGGTGGAATTATAACTTCGTATAGCATACATTATACGAAGTTAT
AATTCTGCAGATATCCAGCACAGTGGCGGCCACCATGGATAGCACTGAGAACGTCATCAAGCCCTTCATG
CGCTTCAAGGTGCACATGGAGGGCTCCGTGAACGGCCACGAGTTCGAGATCGAGGGCGAGGGCGAGGGCA
AGCCCTACGAGGGCACCCAGACCGCCAAGCTGCAGGTGACCAAGGGCGGCCCCCTGCCCTTCGCCTGGGA
CATCCTGTCCCCCCAGTTCCAGTACGGCTCCAAGGTGTACGTGAAGCACCCCGCCGACATCCCCGACTAC
AAGAAGCTGTCCTTCCCCGAGGGCTTCAAGTGGGAGCGCGTGATGAACTTCGAGGACGGCGGCGTGGTGA
CCGTGACCCAGGACTCCTCCCTGCAGGACGGCACCTTCATCTACCACGTGAAGTTCATCGGCGTGAACTT
CCCCTCCGACGGCCCCGTAATGCAGAAGAAGACTCTGGGCTGGGAGCCCTCCACCGAGCGCCTGTACCCC
CGCGACGGCGTGCTGAAGGGCGAGATCCACAAGGCGCTGAAGCTGAAGGGCGGCGGCCACTACCTGGTGG
AGTTCAAGTCAATCTACATGGCCAAGAAGCCCGTGAAGCTGCCCGGCTACTACTACGTGGACTCCAAGCT
GGACATCACCTCCCACAACGAGGACTACACCGTGGTGGAGCAGTACGAGCGCGCCGAGGCCCGCCACCAC
CTGTTCCAGTAGAGCTAGCTGAATAAGGCCGCTCGAATAACTTCGTATAGCATACATTATACGAAGTTAT
TCGAGTCTAGAGGGCCCGTTAGATCTCTCGAGGTTAACGAATTCGACTACTACCCCTACGACGTGCCCGA
CTACGCCGCTGGAGCATACCCCTACGACGTGCCCGACTACGCCGCTGGAGCATACCCCTACGACGTGCCC
GACTACGCCTGAGTCGACGCGGCCGCCAATTCTACCGGGTAGGGGAGGCGCTTTTCCCAAGGCAGTCTGG
AGCATGCGCTTTAGCAGCCCCGCTGGGCACTTGGCGCTACACAAGTGGCCTCTGGCCTCGCACACATTCC
ACATCCACCGGTAGGCGCCAACCGGCTCCGTTCTTTGGTGGCCCCTTCGCGCCACCTTCTACTCCTCCCC
TAGTCAGGAAGTTCCCCCCCGCCCCGCAGCTCGCGTCGTGCAGGACGTGACAAATGGAAGTAGCACGTCT
CACTAGTCTCGTGCAGATGGACAGCACCGCTGAGCAATGGAAGCGGGTAGGCCTTTGGGGCAGCGGCCAA
TAGCAGCTTTGCTCCTTCGCTTTCTGGGCTCAGAGGCTGGGAAGGGGTGGGTCCGGGGGCGGGCTCAGGG
GCGGGCTCAGGGGCGGGGCGGGCGCCCGAAGGTCCTCCGGAGGCCCGGCATTCTGCACGCTTCAAAAGCG
CACGTCTGCCGCGCTGTTCTCCTCTTCCTCATCTCCGGGCCTTTCGACCTGCAGCCCAAGCTTACCATGA
CCGAGTACAAGCCCACGGTGCGCCTCGCCACCCGCGACGACGTCCCCAGGGCCGTACGCACCCTCGCCGC
CGCGTTCGCCGACTACCCCGCCACGCGCCACACCGTCGATCCGGACCGCCACATCGAGCGGGTCACCGAG
CTGCAAGAACTCTTCCTCACGCGCGTCGGGCTCGACATCGGCAAGGTGTGGGTCGCGGACGACGGCGCCG
CGGTGGCGGTCTGGACCACGCCGGAGAGCGTCGAAGCGGGGGCGGTGTTCGCCGAGATCGGCCCGCGCAT
GGCCGAGTTGAGCGGTTCCCGGCTGGCCGCGCAGCAACAGATGGAAGGCCTCCTGGCGCCGCACCGGCCC
AAGGAGCCCGCGTGGTTCCTGGCCACCGTCGGCGTCTCGCCCGACCACCAGGGCAAGGGTCTGGGCAGCG
CCGTCGTGCTCCCCGGAGTGGAGGCGGCCGAGCGCGCCGGGGTGCCCGCCTTCCTGGAGACCTCCGCGCC
CCGCAACCTCCCCTTCTACGAGCGGCTCGGCTTCACCGTCACCGCCGACGTCGAGGTGCCCGAAGGACCG
CGCACCTGGTGCATGACCCGCAAGCCCGGTGCCTGACGCCCGCCCCACGACCCGCAGCGCCCGACCGAAA
GGAGCGCACGACCCCATGCATCGATAATTCCCGATAATCAACCTCTGGATTACAAAATTTGTGAAAGATT
GACTGGTATTCTTAACTATGTTGCTCCTTTTACGCTATGTGGATACGCTGCTTTAATGCCTTTGTATCAT
GCTATTGCTTCCCGTATGGCTTTCATTTTCTCCTCCTTGTATAAATCCTGGTTGCTGTCTCTTTATGAGG
AGTTGTGGCCCGTTGTCAGGCAACGTGGCGTGGTGTGCACTGTGTTTGCTGACGCAACCCCCACTGGTTG
GGGCATTGCCACCACCTGTCAGCTCCTTTCCGGGACTTTCGCTTTCCCCCTCCCTATTGCCACGGCGGAA
CTCATCGCCGCCTGCCTTGCCCGCTGCTGGACAGGGGCTCGGCTGTTGGGCACTGACAATTCCGTGGTGT
TGTCGGGGAAATCATCGTCCTTTCCTTGGCTGCTCGCCTGTGTTGCCACCTGGATTCTGCGCGGGACGTC
CTTCTGCTACGTCCCTTCGGCCCTCAATCCAGCGGACCTTCCTTCCCGCGGCCTGCTGCCGGCTCTGCGG
CCTCTTCCGCGTCTTCGCCTTCGCCCTCAGACGAGTCGGATCTCCCTTTGGGCCGCCTCCCCGCATCGGG
AATTATCGATAAAATAAAAGATTTTATTTAGTCTCCAGAAAAAGGGGGGAATGAAAGACCCCACCTGTAG
GTTTGGCAAGCTAGCTTAAGTAACGCCATTTTGCAAGGCATGGAAAATACATAACTGAGAATAGAGAAGT
TCAGATCAAGGTTAGGAACAGAGAGACAGCAGAATATGGGCCAAACAGGATATCTGTGGTAAGCAGTTCC
TGCCCCGGCTCAGGGCCAAGAACAGATGGTCCCCAGATGCGGTCCCGCCCTCAGCAGTTTCTAGAGAACC
ATCAGATGTTTCCAGGGTGCCCCAAGGACCTGAAATGACCCTGTGCCTTATTTGAACTAACCAATCAGTT
CGCTTCTCGCTTCTGTTCGCGCGCTTCTGCTCCCCGAGCTCAATAAAAGAGCCCACAACCCCTCACTCGG
CGCGCCAGTCCTCCGATAGACTGCGTCGCCCGGGTACCCGTGTATCCAATAAACCCTCTTGCAGTTGCAT
CCGACTTGTGGTCTCGCTGTTCCTTGGGAGGGTCTCCTCTGAGTGATTGACTACCCGTCAGCGGGGGTCT
TTCATGGGTAACAGTTTCTTGAAGTTGGAGAACAACATTCTGAGGGTAGGAGTCGAATATTAAGTAATCC
TGACTCAATTAGCCACTGTTTTGAATCCACATACTCCAATACTCCTGAAATAGTTCATTATGGACAGCGC
AGAAGAGCTGGGGAGAATTAATTCGTAATCATGGTCATAGCTGTTTCCTGTGTGAAATTGTTATCCGCTC
ACAATTCCACACAACATACGAGCCGGAAGCATAAAGTGTAAAGCCTGGGGTGCCTAATGAGTGAGCTAAC
TCACATTAATTGCGTTGCGCTCACTGCCCGCTTTCCAGTCGGGAAACCTGTCGTGCCAGCTGCATTAATG
AATCGGCCAACGCGCGGGGAGAGGCGGTTTGCGTATTGGGCGCTCTTCCGCTTCCTCGCTCACTGACTCG
CTGCGCTCGGTCGTTCGGCTGCGGCGAGCGGTATCAGCTCACTCAAAGGCGGTAATACGGTTATCCACAG
AATCAGGGGATAACGCAGGAAAGAACATGTGAGCAAAAGGCCAGCAAAAGGCCAGGAACCGTAAAAAGGC
CGCGTTGCTGGCGTTTTTCCATAGGCTCCGCCCCCCTGACGAGCATCACAAAAATCGACGCTCAAGTCAG
AGGTGGCGAAACCCGACAGGACTATAAAGATACCAGGCGTTTCCCCCTGGAAGCTCCCTCGTGCGCTCTC
CTGTTCCGACCCTGCCGCTTACCGGATACCTGTCCGCCTTTCTCCCTTCGGGAAGCGTGGCGCTTTCTCA
TAGCTCACGCTGTAGGTATCTCAGTTCGGTGTAGGTCGTTCGCTCCAAGCTGGGCTGTGTGCACGAACCC
CCCGTTCAGCCCGACCGCTGCGCCTTATCCGGTAACTATCGTCTTGAGTCCAACCCGGTAAGACACGACT
TATCGCCACTGGCAGCAGCCACTGGTAACAGGATTAGCAGAGCGAGGTATGTAGGCGGTGCTACAGAGTT
CTTGAAGTGGTGGCCTAACTACGGCTACACTAGAAGGACAGTATTTGGTATCTGCGCTCTGCTGAAGCCA
GTTACCTTCGGAAAAAGAGTTGGTAGCTCTTGATCCGGCAAACAAACCACCGCTGGTAGCGGTGGTTTTT
TTGTTTGCAAGCAGCAGATTACGCGCAGAAAAAAAGGATCTCAAGAAGATCCTTTGATCTTTTCTACGGG
GTCTGACGCTCAGTGGAACGAAAACTCACGTTAAGGGATTTTGGTCATGAGATTATCAAAAAGGATCTTC
ACCTAGATCCTTTTAAATTAAAAATGAAGTTTTAAATCAATCTAAAGTATATATGAGTAAACTTGGTCTG
ACAGTTACCAATGCTTAATCAGTGAGGCACCTATCTCAGCGATCTGTCTATTTCGTTCATCCATAGTTGC
CTGACTCCCCGTCGTGTAGATAACTACGATACGGGAGGGCTTACCATCTGGCCCCAGTGCTGCAATGATA
CCGCGAGACCCACGCTCACCGGCTCCAGATTTATCAGCAATAAACCAGCCAGCCGGAAGGGCCGAGCGCA
GAAGTGGTCCTGCAACTTTATCCGCCTCCATCCAGTCTATTAATTGTTGCCGGGAAGCTAGAGTAAGTAG
TTCGCCAGTTAATAGTTTGCGCAACGTTGTTGCCATTGCTACAGGCATCGTGGTGTCACGCTCGTCGTTT
GGTATGGCTTCATTCAGCTCCGGTTCCCAACGATCAAGGCGAGTTACATGATCCCCCATGTTGTGCAAAA
AAGCGGTTAGCTCCTTCGGTCCTCCGATCGTTGTCAGAAGTAAGTTGGCCGCAGTGTTATCACTCATGGT
TATGGCAGCACTGCATAATTCTCTTACTGTCATGCCATCCGTAAGATGCTTTTCTGTGACTGGTGAGTAC
TCAACCAAGTCATTCTGAGAATAGTGTATGCGGCGACCGAGTTGCTCTTGCCCGGCGTCAATACGGGATA
ATACCGCGCCACATAGCAGAACTTTAAAAGTGCTCATCATTGGAAAACGTTCTTCGGGGCGAAAACTCTC
AAGGATCTTACCGCTGTTGAGATCCAGTTCGATGTAACCCACTCGTGCACCCAACTGATCTTCAGCATCT
TTTACTTTCACCAGCGTTTCTGGGTGAGCAAAAACAGGAAGGCAAAATGCCGCAAAAAAGGGAATAAGGG
CGACACGGAAATGTTGAATACTCATACTCTTCCTTTTTCAATATTATTGAAGCATTTATCAGGGTTATTG
TCTCATGAGCGGATACATATTTGAATGTATTTAGAAAAATAAACAAATAGGGGTTCCGCGCACATTTCCC
CGAAAAGTGCCACCTGACGTCTAAGAAACCATTATTATCATGACATTAACCTATAAAAATAGGCGTATCA
CGAGGCCCTTTCGTCTCGCGCGTTTCGGTGATGACGGTGAAAACCTCTGACACATGCAGCTCCCGGAGAC
GGTCACAGCTTGTCTGTAAGCGGATGCCGGGAGCAGACAAGCCCGTCAGGGCGCGTCAGCGGGTGTTGGC
GGGTGTCGGGGCTGGCTTAACTATGCGGCATCAGAGCAGATTGTACTGAGAGTGCACCATATGCGGTGTG
AAATACCGCACAGATGCGTAAGGAGAAAATACCGCATCAGGCGCCATTCGCCATTCAGGCTGCGCAACTG
TTGGGAAGGGCGATCGGTGCGGGCCTCTTCGCTATTACGCCAGCTGGCGAAAGGGGGATGTGCTGCAAGG
CGATTAAGTTGGGTAACGCCAGGGTTTTCCCAGTCACGACGTTGTAAAACGACGGCGCAAGGAATGGTGC
ATGCAAGGAGATGGCGCCCAACAGTCCCCCGGCCACGGGGCCTGCCACCATACCCACGCCGAAACAAGCG
CTCATGAGCCCGAAGTGGCGAGCCCGATCTTCCCCATCGGTGATGTCGGCGATATAGGCGCCAGCAACCG
CACCTGTGGCGCCGGTGATGCCGGCCACGATGCGTCCGGCGTAGAGGCGATTAGTCCAATTTGTTAAAGA
CAGGATATCAGTGGTCCAGGCTCTAGTTTTGACTCAACAATATCACCAGCTGAAGCCTATAGAGTACGAG
CCATAGATAAAATAAAAGATTTTATTTAGTCTCCAGAAAAAGGGGGGAA
