>Addgene plasmid #32703 | pMSCV-loxp-dsRed-loxp-3xHA-Puro-WPRE | addgene partial sequence | sequence record 41531 | pLXSN-5
ACTCCTTCTCTAGGCGCCGGAAATTAGATCACTAGTCCAGTGTGGTGGAATTATAACTTCGTATAGCATA
CATTATACGAAGTTATAATTCTGCAGATATCCAGCACAGTGGCGGCCACCATGGATAGCACTGAGAACGT
CATCAAGCCCTTCATGCGCTTCAAGGTGCACATGGAGGGCTCCGTGAACGGCCACGAGTTCGAGATCGAG
GGCGAGGGCGAGGGCAAGCCCTACGAGGGCACCCAGACCGCCAAGCTGCAGGTGACCAAGGGCGGCCCCC
TGCCCTTCGCCTGGGACATCCTGTCCCCCCAGTTCCAGTACGGCTCCAAGGTGTACGTGAAGCACCCCGC
CGACATCCCCGACTACAAGAAGCTGTCCTTCCCCGAGGGCTTCAAGTGGGAGCGCGTGATGAACTTCGAG
GACGGCGGCGTGGTGACCGTGACCCAGGACTCCTCCCTGCAGGACGGCACCTTCATCTACCACGTGAAGT
TCATCGGCGTGAACTTCCCCTCCGACGGCCCCGTAATGCAGAAGAAGACTCTGGGCTGGGAGCCCTCCAC
CGAGCGCCTGTACCCCCGCGACGGCGTGCTGAAGGGCGAGATCCACAAGGCGCTGAAGCTGAAGGGCGGC
GGCCACTACCTGGTGGAGTTCAAGTCAATCTACATGGCCAAGAAGCCCGTGAAGCTGCCCGGCTACTACT
ACGTGGACTCCAAGCTGGACATCACCTCCCACAACGAGGACTACACCGTGGTGGAGCAGTACGAGCGCGC
CGAGGCCCGCCACCACCTGTTCCAGTAGAGCTAGCTGAATAAGGCCGCTCGAATAACTTCGTATAGCATA
CATTATACGAAGTTATTCGAGTCTAGAGGGCCCGTTAGAT
