>Addgene plasmid #32703 | pMSCV-loxp-dsRed-loxp-3xHA-Puro-WPRE | addgene partial sequence | sequence record 41532 | WPRE-R 5'-CATAGCGTAAAAGGAGCAACA-3'
ATTTTGTAATCCAGAGGTTGATTATCGGGAATTATCGATGCATGGGGTCGTGCGCTCCTTTCGGTCGGGC
GCTGCGGGTCGTGGGGCGGGCGTCAGGCACCGGGCTTGCGGGTCATGCACCAGGTGCGCGGTCCTTCGGG
CACCTCGACGTCGGCGGTGACGGTGAAGCCGAGCCGCTCGTAGAAGGGGAGGTTGCGGGGCGCGGAGGTC
TCCAGGAAGGCGGGCACCCCGGCGCGCTCGGCCGCCTCCACTCCGGGGAGCACGACGGCGCTGCCCAGAC
CCTTGCCCTGGTGGTCGGGCGAGACGCCGACGGTGGCCAGGAACCACGCGGGCTCCTTGGGCCGGTGCGG
CGCCAGGAGGCCTTCCATCTGTTGCTGCGCGGCCAGCCGGGAACCGCTCAACTCGGCCATGCTCGGGCCG
ATCTCGGCGAACACCGCCCCCGCTTCAACACTCTCCGGCGTGGTCNA
