>Addgene plasmid #32703 | pMSCV-loxp-dsRed-loxp-3xHA-Puro-WPRE | addgene partial sequence | sequence record 42129 | dsRed-C
AGCGCGCCGAGGCCCGCCACCACCTGNTTCCAGTAGAGCTAGCTGAATAAGGCCGCTCGAATAACTTCGT
ATAGCATACATTATACGAAGTTATTCGAGTCTAGAGGGCCCGTTAGATCTCTCGAGGTTAACGAATTCGA
CTACTACCCCTACGACGTGCCCGACTACGCCGCTGGAGCATACCCCTACGACGTGCCCGACTACGCCGCT
GGAGCATACCCCTACGACGTGCCCGACTACGCCTGAGTCGACGCGGCCGCCAATTCTACCGGGTAGGGGA
GGCGCTTTTCCCAAGGCAGTCTGGAGCATGCGCTTTAGCAGCCCCGCTGGGCACTTGGCGCTACACAAGT
GGCCTCTGGCCTCGCACACATTCCACATCCACCGGTAGGCGCCAACCGGCTCCGTTCTTTGGTGGCCCCT
TCGCGCCACCTTCTACTCCTCCCCTAGTCAGGAAGTTCCCCCCCGCCCCGCAGCTCGCGTCGTGCAGGAC
GTGACAAATGGAAGTAGCACGTCTCACTAGTCTCGTGCAGATGGACAGCACCGCTGAGCAATGGAAGCGG
GTAGGCCTTTGGGGCAGCGGCCAATAGCAGCTTTGCTCCTTCGCTTTCTGGGCTCAGAGGCTGGGAAGGG
GTGGGTCCGGGGGCGGGCTCAGGGGCGGGCTCAGGGGCGGGGCGGGCGCCCGAAGGTCCTCCGGAGGCCC
GGCATTCTGCACGCTTCAAAAGCGCACGTCTGCCGCGCTGTTCTCCTCTTCCTCATCTCCGGGCCTTTCG
AC
